Addgene plasmid #183647: pBoBi-hTOMM20-C-PEN2
Purpose: Lentiviral expression of a mitochondrion-residential PEN2.
Depositing lab: Sheng-cai Lin. Depositing organization: Xiamen University. Publication: Low-dose metformin targets the lysosomal AMPK pathway through PEN2. Ma T, Tian X, Zhang B, Li M, Wang Y, Yang C, Wu J, Wei X, Qu Q, Yu Y, Long S, Feng JW, Li C, Zhang C, Xie C, Wu Y, Xu Z, Chen J, Yu Y, Huang X, He Y, Yao L, Zhang L, Zhu M, Wang W, Wang ZC, Zhang M, Bao Y, Jia W, Lin SY, Ye Z, Piao HL, Deng X, Zhang CS, Lin SC. Nature. 2022 Mar;603(7899):159-165. doi: 10.1038/s41586-022-04431-8. Epub 2022 Feb 23. PubMed 35197629.
Backbone
  Vector backbone: pBoBi
  Backbone size w/o insert (bp): 8300
  Vector type: Lentiviral
Growth in bacteria
  Bacterial resistance: Ampicillin, 100 μg/mL
  Growth temperature: 37°C
  Growth strain: NEB Stable
  Copy number: High Copy
Gene/Insert
  Gene/Insert name: PEN2 and TOMM20
  Species: H. sapiens (human)
  Insert size (bp): 861
  Mutation: WT
  Entrez Gene: PSENEN (a.k.a. ACNINV2, MDS033, MSTP064, PEN-2, PEN2); TOMM20 (a.k.a. MAS20, MOM19, TOM20)
  Promoter: CMV
  Cloning method: Ligation Independent Cloning
Terms and licenses: Academic/Nonprofit Terms; Industry Terms: Not Available to Industry
How to cite: pBoBi-hTOMM20-C-PEN2 was a gift from Sheng-cai Lin (Addgene plasmid # 183647 ; http://n2t.net/addgene:183647 ; RRID:Addgene_183647)
