[The description below was written by a language model from this plasmid's Addgene catalogue record and pLannotate feature annotations shown in this document.]
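Description:
pBoBi-hTOMM20-C-PEN2 is an HIV-1-based lentiviral transfer plasmid built on the pBoBi backbone for expressing a mitochondrion-localised form of human PEN2 (PSENEN) in mammalian cells. It is maintained in E. coli through a high-copy ColE1/pUC-type origin and an ampicillin resistance gene (AmpR), and it also carries an f1 origin. Outside the viral region, an SV40 promoter/EM7 promoter–BleoR–SV40 poly(A) cassette is annotated. This cassette could confer Zeocin-type resistance, but because it lies beyond the 3' LTR it would not be carried into the packaged viral genome.

The viral genome is transcribed from a CMV enhancer/promoter fused to a truncated 5' LTR. This is followed by the Ψ packaging signal with a gag fragment, the Rev response element for Rev-dependent nuclear export, and the cPPT/CTS element. An internal CMV enhancer/promoter then drives the payload, in which the wild-type human TOMM20 coding sequence is placed upstream of wild-type human PSENEN. The name and stated purpose indicate a fusion with PEN2 at the C-terminal side of TOMM20, so that the outer-membrane import receptor anchors PEN2, normally a gamma-secretase subunit, at mitochondria. The roughly 120 nt between the two annotated coding sequences is not annotated, and the record does not say what linker or tag it may encode. Downstream lie a chimeric intron, a WPRE that enhances transcript expression, the 3' LTR sequences and a bGH polyadenylation signal. Additional CMV enhancer and RRE fragments are annotated near the ends of the sequence record.

The associated work concerns metformin acting through PEN2 on the lysosomal AMPK pathway. This suggests the construct is used to relocalise PEN2 to mitochondria and test how its location affects function, although the record does not say so directly.
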