Features (pLannotate 1.2.2; 38 found; start..end, strand, type, name):
      1..55      +  misc_feature   RRE (fragment): The Rev response element (RRE) of HIV-1 allows for Rev-dependent mRNA export from the nucleus to the cytoplasm.
    185..309     +  enhancer       CMV enhancer (fragment): human cytomegalovirus immediate early enhancer; contains an 18-bp deletion relative to the standard CMV enhancer
    310..509     +  promoter       CMV promoter: human cytomegalovirus (CMV) immediate early promoter
    527..707     +  LTR            5' LTR (truncated): truncated 5' long terminal repeat (LTR) from HIV-1
    754..879     +  misc_feature   HIV-1 Ψ: packaging signal of human immunodeficiency virus type 1
    863..1226    +  CDS            HIV-1 gag (fragment): gag protein from human immunodeficiency virus 1; gag
   1372..1605    +  misc_feature   RRE: The Rev response element (RRE) of HIV-1 allows for Rev-dependent mRNA export from the nucleus to the cytoplasm.
   1982..2082    +  CDS            Rev (fragment): human immunodeficiency virus 1 (HIV-1) Rev protein; rev; enhances nuclear export of unspliced and incompletely spliced viral mRNAs
   2086..2202    +  misc_feature   cPPT/CTS: central polypurine tract and central termination sequence of HIV-1
   2225..2528    +  enhancer       CMV enhancer: human cytomegalovirus immediate early enhancer
   2529..2732    +  promoter       CMV promoter: human cytomegalovirus (CMV) immediate early promoter
   2840..3274    +  CDS            TOMM20: TOM20_HUMAN - Also known as KIAA0016. Experimental evidence at protein level: Swiss-Prot protein existence level 1. Central component of the receptor complex responsible for the recognition and translocation of cytosolically synthesized mitochondrial preproteins. Together with TOM22 functions as the transit peptide receptor at the surface of the mitochondrion outer membrane and facilitates the movement of preproteins into the TOM40 translocation pore (By similarity). Required for the translocation across the mitochondrial outer membrane of cytochrome P450 monooxygenases. From Homo sapiens (Hum
   3398..3700    +  CDS            PSENEN: PEN2_HUMAN - Also known as PEN2. Experimental evidence at protein level: Swiss-Prot protein existence level 1. Essential subunit of the gamma-secretase complex, an endoprotease complex that catalyzes the intramembrane cleavage of integral membrane proteins such as Notch receptors and APP (amyloid- beta precursor protein) (PubMed:12522139, PubMed:12763021, PubMed:12740439, PubMed:12679784, PubMed:24941111, PubMed:30598546, PubMed:30630874). The gamma-secretase complex plays a role in Notch and Wnt signaling cascades and regulation of downstream processes via its role in processing key regulator
   3787..4016    +  intron         chimeric intron: chimera between introns from adenovirus and immunoglobulin heavy chain genes
   4080..4190    +  CDS            nef (fragment): NEF_HV1Z2 - Experimental evidence at protein level: Swiss-Prot protein existence level 1. Extracellular Nef protein targets CD4(+) T-lymphocytes for apoptosis by interacting with CXCR4 surface receptors. From Human immunodeficiency virus type 1 group M subtype D (isolate Z2/CDC-Z34) (HIV-1).
   4193..4781    +  misc_feature   WPRE: woodchuck hepatitis virus posttranscriptional regulatory element
   4798..4866    +  CDS            nef (fragment): NEF_HV1Z2 - Experimental evidence at protein level: Swiss-Prot protein existence level 1. Extracellular Nef protein targets CD4(+) T-lymphocytes for apoptosis by interacting with CXCR4 surface receptors. From Human immunodeficiency virus type 1 group M subtype D (isolate Z2/CDC-Z34) (HIV-1).
   4868..5180    +  LTR            5' LTR (fragment): 5' long terminal repeat (LTR) from HIV-1
   5188..5368    +  LTR            5' LTR (truncated): truncated 5' long terminal repeat (LTR) from HIV-1
   5400..5624    +  polyA_signal   bGH poly(A) signal: bovine growth hormone polyadenylation signal
   5628..5649    +  promoter       SV40 promoter (fragment): SV40 enhancer and early promoter
   5670..6098    +  rep_origin     f1 ori (sequence partly withheld): f1 bacteriophage origin of replication; arrow indicates direction of (+) strand synthesis
   6112..6441    +  promoter       SV40 promoter: SV40 enhancer and early promoter
   6489..6536    +  promoter       EM7 promoter: synthetic bacterial promoter&nbsp
   6555..6929    +  CDS            BleoR: antibiotic-binding protein; Sh ble from Streptoalloteichus hindustanus; confers resistance to bleomycin, phleomycin, and Zeocin™
   6939..7064    +  CDS            ble (fragment): BLE_KLEPN - Experimental evidence at protein level: Swiss-Prot protein existence level 1. Binding protein with a strong affinity to the bleomycin family of antibiotics. Binds to CL990; an antimitotic-antibiotic compound. From Klebsiella pneumoniae.
   7059..7180    +  polyA_signal   SV40 poly(A) signal: SV40 polyadenylation signal
   7253..7269    -  protein_bind   lac operator: The lac repressor binds to the lac operator to inhibit transcription in E. coli. This inhibition can be relieved by adding lactose or isopropyl-β-D-thiogalactopyranoside (IPTG). lac repressor encoded by lacI
   7277..7307    -  promoter       lac promoter: promoter for the E. coli lac operon
   7322..7343    -  protein_bind   CAP binding site: CAP binding activates transcription in the presence of cAMP. E. coli catabolite activator protein
   7356..7448    -  CDS            lacI (fragment): lac repressor; lacI; The lac repressor binds to the lac operator to inhibit transcription in E. coli. This inhibition can be relieved by adding lactose or isopropyl-β-D-thiogalactopyranoside (IPTG).
   7631..8219    -  rep_origin     ori: high-copy-number ColE1/pMB1/pBR322/pUC origin of replication
   8390..9250    -  CDS            AmpR: β-lactamase; bla; confers resistance to ampicillin, carbenicillin, and related antibiotics
   9251..9355    -  promoter       AmpR promoter: bla
   9414..9466    -  misc_feature   bom (fragment): basis of mobility region from pBR322
   9621..10000   +  enhancer       CMV enhancer: human cytomegalovirus immediate early enhancer
  10001..10069   +  promoter       CMV promoter (fragment): human cytomegalovirus (CMV) immediate early promoter
  10069..10306   -  enhancer       CMV enhancer (fragment): human cytomegalovirus immediate early enhancer
>Addgene plasmid #183647 | pBoBi-hTOMM20-C-PEN2 | addgene full sequence | sequence record 363142 | Addgene NGS Result
AGCTCCAGGCAAGAATCCTGGCTGTGGAAAGATACCTAAAGGATCAACAGCTCCTGGGGATTTGGGGTTG
CTCTGGAAAACTCATTTGCACCACTGCTGTGCCTTGGAATGCTAGTTGGAGTAATAAATCTCTGGAACAG
ATTTGGAATCACACGACCTGGATGGAGTGGGACAGAKMAWWTRMCAAKTACRCMMSCTATTGACGTCAAT
GACGGTAAATGGCCCGCCTGGCATTATGCCCAGTACATGACCTTATGGGACTTTCCTACTTGGCAGTACA
TCTACGTATTAGTCATCGCTATTACCATGGTGATGCGGTTTTGGCAGTACATCAATGGGCGTGGATAGCG
GTTTGACTCACGGGGATTTCCAAGTCTCCACCCCATTGACGTCAATGGGAGTTTGTTTTGGCACCAAAAT
CAACGGGACTTTCCAAAATGTCGTAACAACTCCGCCCCATTGACGCAAATGGGCGGTAGGCGTGTACGGT
GGGAGGTCTATATAAGCAGCGCGTTTTGCCTGTACTGGGTCTCTCTGGTTAGACCAGATCTGAGCCTGGG
AGCTCTCTGGCTAACTAGGGAACCCACTGCTTAAGCCTCAATAAAGCTTGCCTTGAGTGCTTCAAGTAGT
GTGTGCCCGTCTGTTGTGTGACTCTGGTAACTAGAGATCCCTCAGACCCTTTTAGTCAGTGTGGAAAATC
TCTAGCAGTGGCGCCCGAACAGGGACTTGAAAGCGAAAGGGAAACCAGAGGAGCTCTCTCGACGCAGGAC
TCGGCTTGCTGAAGCGCGCACGGCAAGAGGCGAGGGGCGGCGACTGGTGAGTACGCCAAAAATTTTGACT
AGCGGAGGCTAGAAGGAGAGAGATGGGTGCGAGAGCGTCAGTATTAAGCGGGGGAGAATTAGATCGCGAT
GGGAAAAAATTCGGTTAAGGCCAGGGGGAAAGAAAAAATATAAATTAAAACATATAGTATGGGCAAGCAG
GGAGCTAGAACGATTCGCAGTTAATCCTGGCCTGTTAGAAACATCAGAAGGCTGTAGACAAATACTGGGA
CAGCTACAACCATCCCTTCAGACAGGATCAGAAGAACTTAGATCATTATATAATACAGTAGCAACCCTCT
ATTGTGTGCATCAAAGGATAGAGATAAAAGACACCAAGGAAGCTTTAGACAAGATAGAGGAAGAGCAAAA
CAAAAGTAAGACCACCGCACAGCAAGCGGCCGCTGATCTTCAGACCTGGAGGAGGAGATATGAGGGACAA
TTGGAGAAGTGAATTATATAAATATAAAGTAGTAAAAATTGAACCATTAGGAGTAGCACCCACCAAGGCA
AAGAGAAGAGTGGTGCAGAGAGAAAAAAGAGCAGTGGGAATAGGAGCTTTGTTCCTTGGGTTCTTGGGAG
CAGCAGGAAGCACTATGGGCGCAGCGTCAATGACGCTGACGGTACAGGCCAGACAATTATTGTCTGGTAT
AGTGCAGCAGCAGAACAATTTGCTGAGGGCTATTGAGGCGCAACAGCATCTGTTGCAACTCACAGTCTGG
GGCATCAAGCAGCTCCAGGCAAGAATCCTGGCTGTGGAAAGATACCTAAAGGATCAACAGCTCCTGGGGA
TTTGGGGTTGCTCTGGAAAACTCATTTGCACCACTGCTGTGCCTTGGAATGCTAGTTGGAGTAATAAATC
TCTGGAACAGATTTGGAATCACACGACCTGGATGGAGTGGGACAGAGAAATTAACAATTACACAAGCTTA
ATACACTCCTTAATTGAAGAATCGCAAAACCAGCAAGAAAAGAATGAACAAGAATTATTGGAATTAGATA
AATGGGCAAGTTTGTGGAATTGGTTTAACATAACAAATTGGCTGTGGTATATAAAATTATTCATAATGAT
AGTAGGAGGCTTGGTAGGTTTAAGAATAGTTTTTGCTGTACTTTCTATAGTGAATAGAGTTAGGCAGGGA
TATTCACCATTATCGTTTCAGACCCACCTCCCAACCCCGAGGGGACCCGACAGGCCCGAAGGAATAGAAG
AAGAAGGTGGAGAGAGAGACAGAGACAGATCCATTCGATTAGTGAACGGATCAACTTTTAAAAGAAAAGG
GGGGATTGGGGGGTACAGTGCAGGGGAAAGAATAGTAGACATAATAGCAACAGACATACAAACTAAAGAA
TTACAAAAACAAATTACAAAATTCAAAATTTTATCGATAAGCTTGGGAGTTCCGCGTTACATAACTTACG
GTAAATGGCCCGCCTGGCTGACCGCCCAACGACCCCCGCCCATTGACGTCAATAATGACGTATGTTCCCA
TAGTAACGCCAATAGGGACTTTCCATTGACGTCAATGGGTGGAGTATTTACGGTAAACTGCCCACTTGGC
AGTACATCAAGTGTATCATATGCCAAGTACGCCCCCTATTGACGTCAATGACGGTAAATGGCCCGCCTGG
CATTATGCCCAGTACATGACCTTATGGGACTTTCCTACTTGGCAGTACATCTACGTATTAGTCATCGCTA
TTACCATGGTGATGCGGTTTTGGCAGTACATCAATGGGCGTGGATAGCGGTTTGACTCACGGGGATTTCC
AAGTCTCCACCCCATTGACGTCAATGGGAGTTTGTTTTGGCACCAAAATCAACGGGACTTTCCAAAATGT
CGTAACAACTCCGCCCCATTGACGCAAATGGGCGGTAGGCGTGTACGGTGGGAGGTCTATATAAGCAGAG
CTCGTTTAGTGAACCGTCAGATCGCCTGGAGACGCCATCCACGCTGTTTTGACCTCCATAGAAGACACCG
ACTGAGCTCCTTAAGGTTAACTCTAGAGAATTCGGATCCATGGTGGGTCGGAACAGCGCCATCGCCGCCG
GTGTATGCGGGGCCCTTTTCATTGGGTACTGCATCTACTTCGACCGCAAAAGACGAAGTGACCCCAACTT
CAAGAACAGGCTTCGAGAACGAAGAAAGAAACAGAAGCTTGCCAAGGAGAGAGCTGGGCTTTCCAAGTTA
CCTGACCTTAAAGATGCTGAAGCTGTTCAGAAGTTCTTCCTTGAAGAAATACAGCTTGGTGAAGAGTTAC
TAGCTCAAGGTGAATATGAGAAGGGCGTAGACCATCTGACAAATGCAATTGCTGTGTGTGGACAGCCACA
GCAGTTACTGCAGGTCTTACAGCAAACTCTTCCACCACCAGTGTTCCAGATGCTTCTGACTAAGCTCCCA
ACAATTAGTCAGAGAATTGTAAGTGCTCAGAGCTTGGCTGAAGATGATGTGGAAAACGCCACCATGTACC
CTTATGACGTACCTGACTATGCTGGCGCCTACCCTTATGACGTACCTGACTATGCTGGATACCCTTATGA
CGTACCTGACTATGCTGGATCTAGAGAATTCGGATCCATGAACCTGGAGCGAGTGTCCAATGAGGAGAAA
TTGAACCTGTGCCGGAAGTACTACCTGGGGGGGTTTGCTTTCCTGCCTTTTCTCTGGTTGGTCAACATCT
TCTGGTTCTTCCGAGAGGCCTTCCTTGTCCCAGCCTACACAGAACAGAGCCAAATCAAAGGCTATGTCTG
GCGCTCAGCTGTGGGCTTCCTCTTCTGGGTGATAGTGCTCACCTCCTGGATCACCATCTTCCAGATCTAC
CGGCCCCGCTGGGGTGCCCTTGGGGACTACCTCTCCTTCACCATACCCCTGGGCACCCCCCTCGAGCCAT
GGAAGCTTGATATCTAACTGACTGAACCGGTGGTACCGAGGAATTAATTCGCTGTCTGCGAGGGCCAGCT
GTTGGGGTGAGTACTCCCTCTCAAAAGCGGGCATGACTTCTGCGCTAAGATTGTCAGTTTCCAAAAACGA
GGAGGATTTGATATTCACCTGGCCCGCGGTGATGCCTTTGAGGGTGGCCGCGTCCATCTGGTCAGAAAAG
ACAATCTTTTTGTTGTCAAGCTTGAGGTGTGGCAGGCTTGAGATCTGGCCATACACTTGAGTGACAATGA
CATCCACTTTGCCTTTCTCTCCACAGGTGTCCACTCCCAGGTCCAACTGCAGGTCGAGCATGCATCTAGG
GCGGCCAATTCCGCCGATCCTGGAAAAACATGGAGCAATCACAAGTAGCAATACAGCAGCTACCAATGCT
GATTGTGCCTGGCTAGAAGCACAAGAGGAGGAGGAGGTGGGTTTTCCAGTCACACCTCAGACAATCAACC
TCTGGATTACAAAATTTGTGAAAGATTGACTGGTATTCTTAACTATGTTGCTCCTTTTACGCTATGTGGA
TACGCTGCTTTAATGCCTTTGTATCATGCTATTGCTTCCCGTATGGCTTTCATTTTCTCCTCCTTGTATA
AATCCTGGTTGCTGTCTCTTTATGAGGAGTTGTGGCCCGTTGTCAGGCAACGTGGCGTGGTGTGCACTGT
GTTTGCTGACGCAACCCCCACTGGTTGGGGCATTGCCACCACCTGTCAGCTCCTTTCCGGGACTTTCGCT
TTCCCCCTCCCTATTGCCACGGCGGAACTCATCGCCGCCTGCCTTGCCCGCTGCTGGACAGGGGCTCGGC
TGTTGGGCACTGACAATTCCGTGGTGTTGTCGGGGAAGCTGACGTCCTTTCCATGGCTGCTCGCCTGTGT
TGCCACCTGGATTCTGCGCGGGACGTCCTTCTGCTACGTCCCTTCGGCCCTCAATCCAGCGGACCTTCCT
TCCCGCGGCCTGCTGCCGGCTCTGCGGCCTCTTCCGCGTCTTCGCCTTCGCCCTCAGACGAGTCGGATCT
CCCTTTGGGCCGCCTCCCCGCCTGGAATTCGAGCTCGGTACCTTTAAGACCAATGACTTACAAGGCAGCT
GTAGATCTTAGCCACTTTTTAAAAGAAAAGGGGGGACTGGAAGGGCTAATTCACTCCCAACGAAGACAAG
ATATCCTTGATCTGTGGATCTACCACACACAAGGCTACTTCCCTGATTGGCAGAACTACACACCAGGGCC
AGGGATCAGATATCCACTGACCTTTGGATGGTGCTACAAGCTAGTACCAGTTGAGCAAGAGAAGGTAGAA
GAAGCCAATGAAGGAGAGAACACCCGCTTGTTACACCCTGTGAGCCTGCATGGGATGGATGACCCGGAGA
GAGAAGTATTAGAGTGGAGGTTTGACAGCCGCCTAGCATTTCATCACATGGCCCGAGAGCTGCATCCGGA
CTGTACTGGGTCTCTCTGGTTAGACCAGATCTGAGCCTGGGAGCTCTCTGGCTAACTAGGGAACCCACTG
CTTAAGCCTCAATAAAGCTTGCCTTGAGTGCTTCAAGTAGTGTGTGCCCGTCTGTTGTGTGACTCTGGTA
ACTAGAGATCCCTCAGACCCTTTTAGTCAGTGTGGAAAATCTCTAGCAGGGCCGCTTTAAACCCGCTGAT
CAGCCTCGACTGTGCCTTCTAGTTGCCAGCCATCTGTTGTTTGCCCCTCCCCCGTGCCTTCCTTGACCCT
GGAAGGTGCCACTCCCACTGTCCTTTCCTAATAAAATGAGGAAATTGCATCGCATTGTCTGAGTAGGTGT
CATTCTATTCTGGGGGGTGGGGTGGGGCAGGACAGCAAGGGGGAGGATTGGGAAGACAATAGCAGGCATG
CTGGGGATGCGGTGGGCTCTATGGCTTCTGAGGCGGAAAGAACCAGCTGGGGCTCTAGGGGGTATCCCC
[124 nt withheld, positions 5670-5793]
C
[91 nt withheld, positions 5795-5885]
A
[49 nt withheld, positions 5887-5935]
CCTTTGACGTTGGAGTCCACGTTCTTT
[37 nt withheld, positions 5963-5999]
ACCCTATCTCGGTCTATTCTTTTGATTTATAAGGGATTTTGCCGATTTCGGCCTATTGGTTAAAAAATGA
GCTGATTTAACAAAAATTTAACGCGAATTAATTCTGTGGAATGTGTGTCAGTTAGGGTGTGGAAAGTCCC
CAGGCTCCCCAGCAGGCAGAAGTATGCAAAGCATGCATCTCAATTAGTCAGCAACCAGGTGTGGAAAGTC
CCCAGGCTCCCCAGCAGGCAGAAGTATGCAAAGCATGCATCTCAATTAGTCAGCAACCATAGTCCCGCCC
CTAACTCCGCCCATCCCGCCCCTAACTCCGCCCAGTTCCGCCCATTCTCCGCCCCATGGCTGACTAATTT
TTTTTATTTATGCAGAGGCCGAGGCCGCCTCTGCCTCTGAGCTATTCCAGAAGTAGTGAGGAGGCTTTTT
TGGAGGCCTAGGCTTTTGCAAAAAGCTCCCGGGAGCTTGTATATCCATTTTCGGATCTGATCAGCACGTG
TTGACAATTAATCATCGGCATAGTATATCGGCATAGTATAATACGACAAGGTGAGGAACTAAACCATGGC
CAAGTTGACCAGTGCCGTTCCGGTGCTCACCGCGCGCGACGTCGCCGGAGCGGTCGAGTTCTGGACCGAC
CGGCTCGGGTTCTCCCGGGACTTCGTGGAGGACGACTTCGCCGGTGTGGTCCGGGACGACGTGACCCTGT
TCATCAGCGCGGTCCAGGACCAGGTGGTGCCGGACAACACCCTGGCCTGGGTGTGGGTGCGCGGCCTGGA
CGAGCTGTACGCCGAGTGGTCGGAGGTCGTGTCCACGAACTTCCGGGACGCCTCCGGGCCGGCCATGACC
GAGATCGGCGAGCAGCCGTGGGGGCGGGAGTTCGCCCTGCGCGACCCGGCCGGCAACTGCGTGCACTTCG
TGGCCGAGGAGCAGGACTGACACGTGCTACGAGATTTCGATTCCACCGCCGCCTTCTATGAAAGGTTGGG
CTTCGGAATCGTTTTCCGGGACGCCGGCTGGATGATCCTCCAGCGCGGGGATCTCATGCTGGAGTTCTTC
GCCCACCCCAACTTGTTTATTGCAGCTTATAATGGTTACAAATAAAGCAATAGCATCACAAATTTCACAA
ATAAAGCATTTTTTTCACTGCATTCTAGTTGTGGTTTGTCCAAACTCATCAATGTATCTTATCATGTCTG
TATACCGTCGACCTCTAGCTAGAGCTTGGCGTAATCATGGTCATAGCTGTTTCCTGTGTGAAATTGTTAT
CCGCTCACAATTCCACACAACATACGAGCCGGAAGCATAAAGTGTAAAGCCTGGGGTGCCTAATGAGTGA
GCTAACTCACATTAATTGCGTTGCGCTCACTGCCCGCTTTCCAGTCGGGAAACCTGTCGTGCCAGCTGCA
TTAATGAATCGGCCAACGCGCGGGGAGAGGCGGTTTGCGTATTGGGCGCTCTTCCGCTTCCTCGCTCACT
GACTCGCTGCGCTCGGTCGTTCGGCTGCGGCGAGCGGTATCAGCTCACTCAAAGGCGGTAATACGGTTAT
CCACAGAATCAGGGGATAACGCAGGAAAGAACATGTGAGCAAAAGGCCAGCAAAAGGCCAGGAACCGTAA
AAAGGCCGCGTTGCTGGCGTTTTTCCATAGGCTCCGCCCCCCTGACGAGCATCACAAAAATCGACGCTCA
AGTCAGAGGTGGCGAAACCCGACAGGACTATAAAGATACCAGGCGTTTCCCCCTGGAAGCTCCCTCGTGC
GCTCTCCTGTTCCGACCCTGCCGCTTACCGGATACCTGTCCGCCTTTCTCCCTTCGGGAAGCGTGGCGCT
TTCTCATAGCTCACGCTGTAGGTATCTCAGTTCGGTGTAGGTCGTTCGCTCCAAGCTGGGCTGTGTGCAC
GAACCCCCCGTTCAGCCCGACCGCTGCGCCTTATCCGGTAACTATCGTCTTGAGTCCAACCCGGTAAGAC
ACGACTTATCGCCACTGGCAGCAGCCACTGGTAACAGGATTAGCAGAGCGAGGTATGTAGGCGGTGCTAC
AGAGTTCTTGAAGTGGTGGCCTAACTACGGCTACACTAGAAGAACAGTATTTGGTATCTGCGCTCTGCTG
AAGCCAGTTACCTTCGGAAAAAGAGTTGGTAGCTCTTGATCCGGCAAACAAACCACCGCTGGTAGCGGTG
GTTTTTTTGTTTGCAAGCAGCAGATTACGCGCAGAAAAAAAGGATCTCAAGAAGATCCTTTGATCTTTTC
TACGGGGTCTGACGCTCAGTGGAACGAAAACTCACGTTAAGGGATTTTGGTCATGAGATTATCAAAAAGG
ATCTTCACCTAGATCCTTTTAAATTAAAAATGAAGTTTTAAATCAATCTAAAGTATATATGAGTAAACTT
GGTCTGACAGTTACCAATGCTTAATCAGTGAGGCACCTATCTCAGCGATCTGTCTATTTCGTTCATCCAT
AGTTGCCTGACTCCCCGTCGTGTAGATAACTACGATACGGGAGGGCTTACCATCTGGCCCCAGTGCTGCA
ATGATACCGCGAGACCCACGCTCACCGGCTCCAGATTTATCAGCAATAAACCAGCCAGCCGGAAGGGCCG
AGCGCAGAAGTGGTCCTGCAACTTTATCCGCCTCCATCCAGTCTATTAATTGTTGCCGGGAAGCTAGAGT
AAGTAGTTCGCCAGTTAATAGTTTGCGCAACGTTGTTGCCATTGCTACAGGCATCGTGGTGTCACGCTCG
TCGTTTGGTATGGCTTCATTCAGCTCCGGTTCCCAACGATCAAGGCGAGTTACATGATCCCCCATGTTGT
GCAAAAAAGCGGTTAGCTCCTTCGGTCCTCCGATCGTTGTCAGAAGTAAGTTGGCCGCAGTGTTATCACT
CATGGTTATGGCAGCACTGCATAATTCTCTTACTGTCATGCCATCCGTAAGATGCTTTTCTGTGACTGGT
GAGTACTCAACCAAGTCATTCTGAGAATAGTGTATGCGGCGACCGAGTTGCTCTTGCCCGGCGTCAATAC
GGGATAATACCGCGCCACATAGCAGAACTTTAAAAGTGCTCATCATTGGAAAACGTTCTTCGGGGCGAAA
ACTCTCAAGGATCTTACCGCTGTTGAGATCCAGTTCGATGTAACCCACTCGTGCACCCAACTGATCTTCA
GCATCTTTTACTTTCACCAGCGTTTCTGGGTGAGCAAAAACAGGAAGGCAAAATGCCGCAAAAAAGGGAA
TAAGGGCGACACGGAAATGTTGAATACTCATACTCTTCCTTTTTCAATATTATTGAAGCATTTATCAGGG
TTATTGTCTCATGAGCGGATACATATTTGAATGTATTTAGAAAAATAAACAAATAGGGGTTCCGCGCACA
TTTCCCCGAAAAGTGCCACCTGACGTCGACGGATCGGGAGATCTCCCGATCCCCTATGGTGCACTCTCAG
TACAATCTGCTCTGATGCCGCATAGTTAAGCCAGTATCTGCTCCCTGCTTGTGTGTTGGAGGTCGCTGAG
TAGTGCGCGAGCAAAATTTAAGCTACAACAAGGCAAGGCTTGACCGACAATTGCATGAAGAATCTGCTTA
GGGTTAGGCGTTTTGCGCTGCTTCGCGATGTACGGGCCAGATATACGCGTTGACATTGATTATTGACTAG
TTATTAATAGTAATCAATTACGGGGTCATTAGTTCATAGCCCATATATGGAGTTCCGCGTTACATAACTT
ACGGTAAATGGCCCGCCTGGCTGACCGCCCAACGACCCCCGCCCATTGACGTCAATAATGACGTATGTTC
CCATAGTAACGCCAATAGGGACTTTCCATTGACGTCAATGGGTGGAGTATTTACGGTAAACTGCCCACTT
GGCAGTACATCAAGTGTATCATATGCCAAGTACGCCCCCTATTGACGTCAATGACGGTAAATGGCCCGCC
TGGCATTATGCCCAGTACATGACCTTATGGGACTTTCCTACTTGGCAGTACATCTACGTATTAGTCATCG
CTATTACCATGGTGATGCGGTTTTGGCAGTACATCAATGGGCGTGGATAGCGGTTTGACTCACGGGGATT
TCCAAGTCTCTGGGCATAATGCCAGGCGGGCCATTTACCGTCATTGACGTCAATAGGGGGCGTACTTGGC
ATATGATACACTTGATGTACTGCCAAGTGGGCAGTTTACCGTAAATACTCCACCCATTGACGTCAATGGA
AAGTCCCTATTGGCGTTACTATGGGAACATACGTCATTATTGACGTCAATGGGCGGGGGTCGTTGGGCGG
TCAGCCAGGCGGGCCATTTACCGTAAGTTATGTAACGCGGAACNN
